Addgene plasmid #70974: pFOSGE_COF3D05
Purpose: Gateway entry clone
Depositing lab: Alexander Stark. Depositing organization: Research Institute of Molecular Pathology (IMP). Publication: Transcriptional regulators form diverse groups with context-dependent regulatory functions. Stampfel G, Kazmar T, Frank O, Wienerroither S, Reiter F, Stark A. Nature. 2015 Nov 9. doi: 10.1038/nature15545. PubMed 26550828.
Backbone
  Vector backbone: pDONR221
  Backbone manufacturer: Invitrogen
  Backbone size w/o insert (bp): 4762
  Vector type: Gateway entry vector
Growth in bacteria
  Bacterial resistance: Kanamycin, 50 μg/mL
  Growth temperature: 37°C
  Growth strain: DH5alpha
  Copy number: High Copy
Gene/Insert
  Gene/Insert name: CG1698 (alt names: FBgn0033443; CG1698, FBtr0088474)
  Species: D. melanogaster (fly)
  Insert size (bp): 1962
  Entrez Gene: CG1698 (a.k.a. Dmel\CG1698, DmNAT5)
  Cloning method: Gateway Cloning
  Sequencing primers: 5′ M13-F20; 3′ M13R
Terms and licenses: Academic/Nonprofit Terms; Industry Terms: Not Available to Industry
How to cite: pFOSGE_COF3D05 was a gift from Alexander Stark (Addgene plasmid # 70974 ; http://n2t.net/addgene:70974 ; RRID:Addgene_70974)
