[The description below was written by a language model from this plasmid's Addgene catalogue record.]
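Description:
pFOSGE_COF3D05 is a Gateway entry clone built on the Invitrogen pDONR221 backbone and carrying the Drosophila melanogaster gene CG1698 (also recorded as DmNAT5; FlyBase gene FBgn0033443, transcript FBtr0088474) as an insert of about 1.96 kb. It is a high-copy bacterial plasmid maintained under kanamycin selection. The insert was introduced by Gateway cloning. In a pDONR221-derived entry clone, this normally means that a BP recombination reaction replaced the donor vector's counter-selectable cassette with the insert, leaving it flanked by attL sites. M13 forward and reverse priming sites on either side of the insert are listed for sequence verification. No feature table accompanies the record, so the exact insert boundaries, the presence or absence of a stop codon, and any added tags are not stated.

As an entry vector, the plasmid is not itself an expression construct. The record lists no promoter driving the insert, and pDONR221-type backbones do not provide one for eukaryotic expression. It serves instead as a shuttle: an LR recombination reaction can move the CG1698 sequence in a defined orientation and reading frame into any compatible destination vector, which then supplies the promoter, fusion partners and host-specific selection. The associated publication concerns the context-dependent regulatory functions of transcriptional regulators, which suggests that the clone belongs to a larger collection of fly open reading frames assembled for systematic functional testing. The record itself gives the purpose only as a Gateway entry clone.
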