>Addgene plasmid #70974 | pFOSGE_COF3D05 | depositor partial sequence | sequence record 126916 | insert
ATGGAAACCACAATCAATAACAACAACAATGACAACGGATATATGAACCAGGCGTATGTGGGTTCATTGA
ATGCCTCAACTATCTCAATACCAGGGGCATACAAGCCCAATGAGTCATCCAATGGCAAGAAGACGCTCTC
TGAAGGATCAGGCTCAGCTCCACCACCAGGACATGGAGATAGCCCGTCTGGAGTGGAGGCTGGTCAGCCG
GGTAAAAAGCGAGATAGTTGGAACAACGACATCGAGTTCCTCATGTCCTGCATCGCACTGAGCATGGGTC
TGGGCAATGTGTGGAGGTTTCCCTTTACCGCACTGGAGAACGGAGGAGGAGCGTTCGTGATACCCTACCT
GATCGTCCTGATTCTAGTGGGCAAGCCCGTGTACTACTTGGAAATGCTGCTCGGCCAGTTCTCGAGTCGC
GGCAGTGTGAAGGTCTACGACTTTTCACCCATCATGAGAGGCATTGGATATGGACAAGTCCTGGCCACGG
GCATCGTTACCACCTACTACGCCACGTTAATGGCGCTCACCCTACGCTACTTCGTGGACTCCTTCTACCC
GACCTTGCCGTGGAGCTACTGCCGCGAGGAGTGGGGTACAGAATGCCTGGACTCGGGACCGCAGGAGGCC
AGCAGAGCCACCAGTTTGGCAGGGTCGGGAGTGCGAACCACCTCGGCGGAGTTCTATTTCACGAACATCA
TTCTGCGCGAGAAGGCGAGCATCGATGATGGCATCGGATATCCCAGCTGGAGCCTGGCGCTGGCACTGGC
TGTGGCCTGGATCGTCATCGCGGGGATTATGTTCAAGGGTGTGAAGAGTTCGGGCAAGGCCTCCTACTTC
CTCGCCCTCTTTCCCTACGTGGTGATGCTGGTGCTCCTGGTGCGGGCACTCACCTTGCCGGGCGCCTTCG
ACGGCGTGCTGTACTTCCTGCGGCCGCAATGGCACAAGCTCCTGGAACCGCAGGTCTGGTACGCCGCCGT
CACCCAGGTGTTCTTCTCACTGGCCATCTGCTTCGGGAACATCATCATGTACGCCTCGTACAACCGCTTC
GGCCACAACATTTACAGGGATGCCAATATCGTGACCACGCTGGACACCTTCACCTCCCTACTGTCCGGTG
TGATTATCTTCGGGATTCTGGGCAACCTGGCGTACGAGAACAACACCACCGACATCGCTAGTGTGGTCAA
TGGAGGTCCGGGCCTGGCTTTCATATCTTACCCGGACGCCATTGCCAAGTTTAAGTGGCTGCCGCAGCTA
TTCTCCGTGCTGTTCTTCCTCATGCTCTTCGTCCTGGGCATCGGCAGCAATGTGGGCATGGCCTCCTGCA
TGTCCACCGTGATCAAGGATCAGTTCGGACACCTGAAGAACTGGACTGTGGTGGTTGGTATAGCCATTGT
AGGCTACTTTCTGGGCCTTCTGTACATCACACCCGGTGGCCAGTTCCTGCTCAACCTGGTCGACTACTTT
GGCGTCACGTTCGTGGCCCTGGTGCTGGCCATCTTCGAGCTGGTGACCATTGCCTGGATCTACGGTGTGA
AGCGACTCTGCCGTGACGTGGAGTTCATGATTGGCATCAAGACTTCGCTGTACTATCGCATCTGCTGGGC
GGTCGTCACTCCTCTGCTAATGCTCACCATTCTCATCTACACCTTGGTTCTGTACGAGCCCCTCAAGTAC
AAGGATTACACCTACCAATCGGGTGTTTACGTTTTCGGTTGGTGCCTCAGTGCCTTTGGCGTGGGTCAGG
TGCTCTTCTGGGCCATTCCCGCCGTGCGGAAGCAGCCCTCGCACTTGGGTCTCTGGGCCCGCATCCGCAA
AGCCTTTGAGCCACTGCCCAACTGGGGACCCAGCGACCCGCAGACCCTCAAGCGGTACCAACTGTTCGTT
CAGGAGGGCAACGCCAACGCCCTCTTCCGGCGCAGCAGTATCTGGCACAAAATCTATGACAATATCTTCG
GT
