>Addgene plasmid #70974 | pFOSGE_COF3D05 | addgene partial sequence | sequence record 131431 | M13-F20 5'-TGTAAAACGACGGCCAGT-3'
ATTTTGACTGATAGTGACCTGTTCGTTGCAACAAATTGATGAGCAATGCTTTTTTATAATGCCAACTTTG
ATACAAAAAAGCAGGCTTCATGGAAACCACAATCAATAACAACAACAATGACAACGGATATATGAACCAG
GCGTATGTGGGTTCATTGAATGCCTCAACTATCTCAATACCAGGGGCATACAAGCCCAATGAGTCATCCA
ATGGCAAGAAGACGCTCTCTGAAGGATCAGGCTCAGCTCCACCACCAGGACATGGAGATAGCCCGTCTGG
AGTGGAGGCTGGTCAGCCGGGTAAAAAGCGAGATAGTTGGAACAACGACATCGAGTTCCTCATGTCCTGC
ATCGCACTGAGCATGGGTCTGGGCAATGTGTGGAGGTTTCCCTTTACCGCACTGGAGAACGGAGGAGGAG
CGTTCGTGATACCCTACCTGATCGTCCTGATTCTAGTGGGCAAGCCCGTGTACTACTTGGAAATGCTGCT
CGGCCAGTTCTCGAGTCNCGGCAGTGTGAAGGTCTACGACTTTTCACCCATCATGAGAGGCATTGGATAT
GGACAAGTCCTGGCCACGGGCATCGTTACCACCTACTACGCCACGTTAATGGCGCTCACCCTACGCTACT
TCGTGGACTCCTTCTACCCGACCTTGCCGTGGAGCTACTGCCGCGAGGAGTGGGGTACAGAATGCCTGGA
CTCGGG
