>Addgene plasmid #70974 | pFOSGE_COF3D05 | addgene partial sequence | sequence record 131432 | M13-Rev 5'-CAGGAAACAGCTATGACC-3'
TGATTTTATTTTGACTGATAGTGACCTGTTCGTTGCAACAAATTGATAAGCAATGCTTTCTTATAATGCC
AACTTTGTACAAGAAAGCTGGGTCACCGAAGATATTGTCATAGATTTTGTGCCAGATACTGCTGCGCCGG
AAGAGGGCGTTGGCGTTGCCCTCCTGAACGAACAGTTGGTACCGCTTGAGGGTCTGCGGGTCGCTGGGTC
CCCAGTTGGGCAGTGGCTCAAAGGCTTTGCGGATGCGGGCCCAGAGACCCAAGTGCGAGGGCTGCTTCCG
CACGGCGGGAATGGCCCAGAAGAGCACCTGACCCACGCCAAAGGCACTGAGGCACCAACCGAAAACGTAA
ACACCCGATTGGTAGGTGTAATCCTTGTACTTGAGGGGCTCGTACAGAACCAAGGTGTAGATGAGAATGG
TGAGCATTAGCAGAGGAGTGACGACCGCCCAGCAGATGCGATAGTACAGCGAAGTCTTGATGCCAATCAT
GAACTCCACGTCACGGCAGAGTCGCTTCACACCGTAGATCCAGGCAATGGTCACCAGCTCGAAGATGGCC
AGCACCAGGGCCACGAACGTGACGCCAAAGTAGTCGACCAGGTTGAGCAGGAACTGGCCACCGGGTGTGA
TGTACAGAAGGCCCAGAAAGTAGCCTACAATGGCTATACCAACCACCACAGTCCAGTTCTTCAGGTGTCC
GAACTGATCCTTGATCACGGTGGACATGCAGGAGGCCATGCCCACATT
