>Addgene plasmid #70974 | pFOSGE_COF3D05 | addgene partial sequence | sequence record 132943 | M13-F20 5'-TGTAAAACGACGGCCAGT-3'
ATTTTATTTTGACTGATAGTGACCTGTTCGTTGCAACAAATTGATGAGCAATGCTTTTTTATAATGCCAA
CTTTGTACAAAAAAGCAGGCTTCATGGAAACCACAATCAATAACAACAACAATGACAACGGATATATGAA
CCAGGCGTATGTGGGTTCATTGAATGCCTCAACTATCTCAATACCAGGGGCATACAAGCCCAATGAGTCA
TCCAATGGCAAGAAGACGCTCTCTGAAGGATCAGGCTCAGCTCCACCACCAGGACATGGAGATAGCCCGT
CTGGAGTGGAGGCTGGTCAGCCGGGTAAAAAGCGAGATAGTTGGAACAACGACATCGAGTTCCTCATGTC
CTGCATCGCACTGAGCATGGGTCTGGGCAATGTGTGGAGGTTTCCCTTTACCGCACTGGAGAACGGAGGA
GGAGCGTTCGTGATACCCTACCTGATCGTCCTGATTCTAGTGGGCAAGCCCGTGTACTACTTGGAAATGC
TGCTCGGCCAGTTCTCGAGTCGCGGCAGTGTGAAGGTCTACGACTTTTCACCCATCATGAGAGGCATTGG
ATATGGACAAGTCCTGGCCACGGGCATCGTTACCACCTACTACGCCACGTTAATGGCGCTCACCCTACGC
TACTTCGTGGACTCCTTCTACCCGACCTTGCCGTGGAGCTACTGCCGCGAGGAGTGGGGTACAGAATGCC
TGGACTCGGGACCGCAGGAGGCCAGCAGAGCCACCAGTTTGGCAGGGTCGGGAGTGCGAACCACCTCGGC
GGAGTTCTATTTCACGAACATCATTCTGCGCGAGAA
